Addgene plasmid #26069: pBTBX-3
Purpose: (Empty Backbone)
Depositing lab: Ryan Gill. Depositing organization: University of Colorado, Boulder. Publication: Broad-host-range vectors for protein expression across gram negative hosts. Prior JE, Lynch MD, Gill RT. Biotechnol Bioeng. 2010 Jun 1. 106(2):326-32. 10.1002/bit.22695 PubMed 20148414.
Backbone
  Vector backbone: pBTBX-3
  Backbone size (bp): 3677
  Vector type: Bacterial Expression
Growth in bacteria
  Bacterial resistance: Chloramphenicol, 25 μg/mL
  Growth temperature: 37°C
  Growth strain: DH5alpha
  Copy number: Unknown
Gene/Insert
  Gene/Insert name: None
  Cloning method: Restriction Enzyme; 5′ cloning site NheI (unknown if destroyed); 3′ cloning site HincII (unknown if destroyed)
  Sequencing primers: 5′ atacccgttt ttttgggcta
Terms and licenses: Academic/Nonprofit Terms; Industry Terms: Not Available to Industry
Depositor comments: Addgene identified an additional Thr on the C-terminal of the Rep protein compared to the author's sequence. This discrepancy was found in similar plasmids from this deposit.
How to cite: pBTBX-3 was a gift from Ryan Gill (Addgene plasmid # 26069 ; http://n2t.net/addgene:26069 ; RRID:Addgene_26069)
