[The description below was written by a language model from this plasmid's Addgene catalogue record and pLannotate feature annotations shown in this document.]
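Description:
pBTBX-3 is an empty bacterial expression backbone of about 3.7 kb, from a set of broad-host-range vectors built for protein expression across Gram-negative hosts. It replicates from the pBBR1 oriV of Bordetella bronchiseptica together with the plasmid-encoded pBBR1 Rep protein, which this origin requires. This self-contained replicon allows maintenance in a range of Gram-negative species as well as in standard E. coli cloning strains. The Rep coding sequence is annotated as a fragment, and the repository's sequencing found one additional threonine at the Rep C-terminus relative to the depositor's sequence, a difference also seen in sibling plasmids from the same deposit. Selection is by chloramphenicol, through a chloramphenicol acetyltransferase gene driven by its cat promoter. Copy number is recorded as unknown.

The expression module is the arabinose-inducible system from E. coli. The araC regulator gene is transcribed divergently from the araBAD promoter, so a gene placed downstream of the promoter is repressed in the absence of L-arabinose and activated when the sugar is added. No insert is present. Genes of interest are introduced by restriction cloning, with NheI as the 5′ site and HincII as the 3′ site. Two bidirectional terminators are annotated. The tonB terminator lies between the resistance gene and araC, and the soxR terminator sits next to the replication origin, just across the numbering origin from the cloning region, where it would terminate transcription from the araBAD promoter and insulate the replicon. No tags, reporters or ribosome-binding elements are annotated, so the record does not show what translational signals the backbone provides.
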