Features (pLannotate 1.2.2; 8 found; start..end, strand, type, name):
     60..96      -  terminator     soxR terminator: bidirectional E. coli soxR transcription terminator
    102..873     +  rep_origin     pBBR1 oriV: replication origin of the broad-host-range plasmid pBBR1 from Bordetella bronchiseptica; requires the pBBR1 Rep protein for replication
    874..1532    +  CDS            pBBR1 Rep (fragment): replication protein for the broad-host-range plasmid pBBR1 from Bordetella bronchiseptica
   1534..1628    +  promoter       cat promoter (fragment): promoter of the E. coli cat gene encoding chloramphenicol acetyltransferase
   1629..2288    +  CDS            CmR: chloramphenicol acetyltransferase; cat; confers resistance to chloramphenicol
   2307..2338    -  terminator     tonB terminator: bidirectional E. coli tonB-P14 transcription terminator
   2366..3244    -  CDS            araC: L-arabinose regulatory protein; araC
   3271..3555    +  promoter       araBAD promoter: araBAD; promoter of the L-arabinose operon of E. coli; the araC regulatory gene is transcribed in the opposite direction (Guzman et al., 1995)
>Addgene plasmid #26069 | pBTBX-3 | addgene full sequence | sequence record 309508 | Addgene NGS Result
AACGAATTCAAGCTTGATATCATTCAGGACGAGCCTCAGACTCCAGCGTAACTGGACTGAAAACAAACTA
AAGCGCCCTTGTGGCGCTTTAGTTTTGTTCCGCGGCCACCGGCTGGCTCGCTTCGCTCGGCCCGTGGACA
ACCCTGCTGGACAAGCTGATGGACAGGCTGCGCCTGCCCACGAGCTTGACCACAGGGATTGCCCACCGGC
TACCCAGCCTTCGACCACATACCCACCGGCTCCAACTGCGCGGCCTGCGGCCTTGCCCCATCAATTTTTT
TAATTTTCTCTGGGGAAAAGCCTCCGGCCTGCGGCCTGCGCGCTTCGCTTGCCGGTTGGACACCAAGTGG
AAGGCGGGTCAAGGCTCGCGCAGCGACCGCGCAGCGGCTTGGCCTTGACGCGCCTGGAACGACCCAAGCC
TATGCGAGTGGGGGCAGTCGAAGGGCGAAGCCCGCCCGCCTGCCCCCCGAGCCTCACGGCGGCGAGTGCG
GGGGTTCCAAGGGGGCAGCGCCACCTTGGGCAAGGCCGAAGGCCGCGCAGTCGATCAACAAGCCCCGGAG
GGGCCACTTTTTGCCGGAGGGGGAGCCGCGCCGAAGGCGTGGGGGAACCCCGCAGGGGTGCCCTTCTTTG
GGCACCAAAGAACTAGATATAGGGCGAAATGCGAAAGACTTAAAAATCAACAACTTAAAAAAGGGGGGTA
CGCAACAGCTCATTGCGGCACCCCCCGCAATAGCTCATTGCGTAGGTTAAAGAAAATCTGTAATTGACTG
CCACTTTTACGCAACGCATAATTGTTGTCGCGCTGCCGAAAAGTTGCAGCTGATTGCGCATGGTGCCGCA
ACCGTGCGGCACCCCTACCGCATGGAGATAAGCATGGCCACGCAGTCCAGAGAAATCGGCATTCAAGCCA
AGAACAAGCCCGGTCACTGGGTGCAAACGGAACGCAAAGCGCATGAGGCGTGGGCCGGGCTTATTGCGAG
GAAACCCACGGCGGCAATGCTGCTGCATCACCTCGTGGCGCAGATGGGCCACCAGAACGCCGTGGTGGTC
AGCCAGAAGACACTTTCCAAGCTCATCGGACGTTCTTTGCGGACGGTCCAATACGCAGTCAAGGACTTGG
TGGCCGAGCGCTGGATCTCCGTCGTGAAGCTCAACGGCCCCGGCACCGTGTCGGCCTACGTGGTCAATGA
CCGCGTGGCGTGGGGCCAGCCCCGCGACCAGTTGCGCCTGTCGGTGTTCAGTGCCGCCGTGGTGGTTGAT
CACGACGACCAGGACGAATCGCTGTTGGGGCATGGCGACCTGCGCCGCATCCCGACCCTGTATCCGGGCG
AGCAGCAACTACCGACCGGCCCCGGCGAGGAGCCGCCCAGCCAGCCCGGCATTCCGGGCATGGAACCAGA
CCTGCCAGCCTTGACCGAAACGGAGGAATGGGAACGACGCGGGCAGCAGCGCCTGCCGATGCCCGATGAG
CCGTGTTTTCTGGACGATGGCGAGCCGTTGGAGCCGCCGACACGGGTCACGCTGCCGCGCCGTACGTAAG
AGGTTCCAACTTTCACCATAATGAAATAAGATCACTACCGGGCGTATTTTTTGAGTTATCGAGATTTTCA
GGAGCTAAGGAAGCTAAAATGGAGAAAAAAATCACTGGATATACCACCGTTGATATATCCCAATGGCATC
GTAAAGAACATTTTGAGGCATTTCAGTCAGTTGCTCAATGTACCTATAACCAGACCGTTCAGCTGGATAT
TACGGCCTTTTTAAAGACCGTAAAGAAAAATAAGCACAAGTTTTATCCGGCCTTTATTCACATTCTTGCC
CGCCTGATGAATGCTCATCCGGAATTCCGTATGGCAATGAAAGACGGTGAGCTGGTGATATGGGATAGTG
TTCACCCTTGTTACACCGTTTTCCATGAGCAAACTGAAACGTTTTCATCGCTCTGGAGTGAATACCACGA
CGATTTCCGGCAGTTTCTACACATATATTCGCAAGATGTGGCGTGTTACGGTGAAAACCTGGCCTATTTC
CCTAAAGGGTTTATTGAGAATATGTTTTTCGTCTCAGCCAATCCCTGGGTGAGTTTCACCAGTTTTGATT
TAAACGTGGCCAATATGGACAACTTCTTCGCCCCCGTTTTCACCATGGGCAAATATTATACGCAAGGCGA
CAAGGTGCTGATGCCGCTGGCGATTCAGGTTCATCATGCCGTTTGTGATGGCTTCCATGTCGGCAGAATG
CTTAATGAATTACAACAGTACTGCGATGAGTGGCAGGGCGGGGCGTAAAGATCTGGATCCCCCTCAAGTC
AAAAGCCTCCGGTCGGAGGCTTTTGACTTTCTGCTATGGAGGTCAGGTATGATTTTTATGACAACTTGAC
GGCTACATCATTCACTTTTTCTTCACAACCGGCACGGAACTCGCTCGGGCTGGCCCCGGTGCATTTTTTA
AATACCCGCGAGAAATAGAGTTGATCGTCAAAACCAACATTGCGACCGACGGTGGCGATAGGCATCCGGG
TGGTGCTCAAAAGCAGCTTCGCCTGGCTGATACGTTGGTCCTCGCGCCAGCTTAAGACGCTAATCCCTAA
CTGCTGGCGGAAAAGATGTGACAGACGCGACGGCGACAAGCAAACATGCTGTGCGACGCTGGCGATATCA
AAATTGCTGTCTGCCAGGTGATCGCTGATGTACTGACAAGCCTCGCGTACCCGATTATCCATCGGTGGAT
GGAGCGACTCGTTAATCGCTTCCATGCGCCGCAGTAACAATTGCTCAAGCAGATTTATCGCCAGCAGCTC
CGAATAGCGCCCTTCCCCTTGCCCGGCGTTAATGATTTGCCCAAACAGGTCGCTGAAATGCGGCTGGTGC
GCTTCATCCGGGCGAAAGAACCCCGTATTGGCAAATATTGACGGCCAGTTAAGCCATTCATGCCAGTAGG
CGCGCGGACGAAAGTAAACCCACTGGTGATACCATTCGCGAGCCTCCGGATGACGACCGTAGTGATGAAT
CTCTCCTGGCGGGAACAGCAAAATATCACCCGGTCGGCAAACAAATTCTCGTCCCTGATTTTTCACCACC
CCCTGACCGCGAATGGTGAGATTGAGAATATAACCTTTCATTCCCAGCGGTCGGTCGATAAAAAAATCGA
GATAACCGTTGGCCTCAATCGGCGTTAAACCCGCCACCAGATGGGCATTAAACGAGTATCCCGGCAGCAG
GGGATCATTTTGCGCTTCAGCCATACTTTTCATACTCCCGCCATTCAGAGAAGAAACCAATTGTCCATAT
TGCATCAGACATTGCCGTCACTGCGTCTTTTACTGGCTCTTCTCGCTAACCAAACCGGTAACCCCGCTTA
TTAAAAGCATTCTGTAACAAAGCGGGACCAAAGCCATGACAAAAACGCGTAACAAAAGTGTCTATAATCA
CGGCAGAAAAGTCCACATTGATTATTTGCACGGCGTCACACTTTGCTATGCCATAGCATTTTTATCCATA
AGATTAGCGGATCCTACCTGACGCTTTTTATCGCAACTCTCTACTGTTTCTCCATACCCGTTTTTTTGGG
CTAGCACGCCTATCTCGTGTGAGATAGGCGGAGATACGAACTTTAACAAGGAGATATACACATGTTAAAA
TGGTCAGTATTGAGCGATATCTAGAGAATTCGTC
