>Addgene plasmid #26069 | pBTBX-3 | addgene partial sequence | sequence record 31667 | 26069 with pBT-3 5'-tggtcagtattgagcgatat
GCTTGATATCATTCAGGACGAGCCTCAGACTCCAGCGTAACTGGACTGAAAACAAACTAAAGCGCCCTTG
TGGCGCTTTAGTTTTGTTCCGCGGCCACCGGCTGGCTCGCTTCGCTCGGCCCGTGGACAACCCTGCTGGA
CAAGCTGATGGACAGGCTGCGCCTGCCCACGAGCTTGACCACAGGGATTGCCCACCGGCTACCCAGCCTT
CGACCACATACCCACCGGCTCCAACTGCGCGGCCTGCGGCCTTGCCCCATCAATTTTTTTAATTTTCTCT
GGGGAAAAGCCTCCGGCCTGCGGCCTGCGCGCTTCGCTTGCCGGTTGGACACCAAGTGGAAGGCGGGTCA
AGGCTCGCGCAGCGACCGCGCAGCGGCTTGGCCTTGACGCGCCTGGAACGACCCAAGCCTATGCGAGTGG
GGGCAGTCGAAGGGCGAAGCCCGCCCGCCTGCCCCCCGAGCCTCACGGCGGCGAGTGCGGGGGTTCCAAG
GGGGCAGCGCCACCTTGGGCAAGGCCGAAGGCCGCGCAGTCGATCAACAAGCCCCGGAGGGGCCACTTTT
TGCCGGAGGGGGAGCCGCGCCGAAGGCGTGGGGGAACCCCGCAGGGGTGCCCTTCTTTGGGCACCAAAGA
ACTAGATATAGGGCGAAATGCGAAAGACTTAAAAATCAACAACTTAAAAAAGGGGGGTACGCAACAGCTC
ATTGCGGCACCCCCCGCAATAGCTCATTGCGTAGGTTAAAGAAAATCTGTAATTGACTGCCACTTTTACG
CAACGCATAATTGTTGTCGCGCTGCCGAAAAGTTGCAGCTGATTGC
